>Addgene plasmid #166188 | pDONR221-MAVS(v1) | addgene full sequence | sequence record 330249 | Addgene NGS Result
CTTTCCTGCGTTATCCCCTGATTCTGTGGATAACCGTATTACCGCCTTTGAGTGAGCTGATACCGCTCGC
CGCAGCCGAACGACCGAGCGCAGCGAGTCAGTGAGCGAGGAAGCGGAAGAGCGCCCAATACGCAAACCGC
CTCTCCCCGCGCGTTGGCCGATTCATTAATGCAGCTGGCACGACAGGTTTCCCGACTGGAAAGCGGGCAG
TGAGCGCAACGCAATTAATACGCGTACCGCTAGCCAGGAAGAGTTTGTAGAAACGCAAAAAGGCCATCCG
TCAGGATGGCCTTCTGCTTAGTTTGATGCCTGGCAGTTTATGGCGGGCGTCCTGCCCGCCACCCTCCGGG
CCGTTGCTTCACAACGTTCAAATCCGCTCCCGGCGGATTTGTCCTACTCAGGAGAGCGTTCACCGACAAA
CAACAGATAAAACGAAAGGCCCAGTCTTCCGACTGAGCCTTTCGTTTTATTTGATGCCTGGCAGTTCCCT
ACTCTCGCGTTAACGCTAGCATGGATGTTTTCCCAGTCACGACGTTGTAAAACGACGGCCAGTCTTAAGC
TCGGGCCCCAAATAATGATTTTATTTTGACTGATAGTGACCTGTTCGTTGCAACAAATTGATGAGCAATG
CTTTTTTATAATGCCAACTTTGTACAAAAAAGCAGGCTTCGAAGGAGATAACAAAATGTCGTACGCCAGT
GACAGACTTTGGGATGGATACGTGAGGCGGAACATGGGGATCATTGTTTCCAAAGTGAAACCGACACAGA
TTATACCTTACCTTCCATGTCTGACTTTACACGACAGGGAAAATATTGAGGCCAAACGGGACTTTAGTGG
GCACTACGAGGCCATGAAACTTCTTCTTGATTGTCTGAGACGAAGAGGAAATTGGCCAGAGCAGTTCATT
GCAGCCCTTGAGGAATGTGAACATAAAGAACTCGCATCTGAGGTCAGAAAGGAGTACAACACTCTGATGG
GCGTCAACAATCCTAACCCCAGCTCCACCCCAACAACACTCATCAGAGCTCATGTCCATCCAGCACCAGC
TGCTGCTGTGGCTCCCCCAGTGGTACCTCCTCCAGCTAATCCAGAGCCAGCTCCCCTGGCTCCCCCCACA
CATCAGCAAGCTGGCCAGGCTGAAGCCCTCTCCCCACCTGAACCGGTCCCTGAGCCTTCACAGTCCACCC
TGAATCAAGTTCCACTTCCTCCATCAACCCCTCCGCCTTCTCCCGAAGCCCCACGGGAAGAGGTTCATGC
TCCCCAGAATCTGAGTGAAAACTCTGAATCAGACATCCATGATGCCTCTGGAGATGCTCGCCTAACTCCA
GGTGAGATGAGGTCAGGAAGCAAAGCTGTTGCTCCTCCTCAACACTACCCTCCTGCTCCGGCCGTGAAAA
GGGACACGTCCCGTTCCCCTGGTCTTCCTCAAACACAGCAGAGCCCATCCCCTTGTCAGATTAACCCAGA
TTTAAACAACGGATCTTCTTCTCGTTCAATGACTCCAGAGAAGCTTCCGGTCCAGGACACCGCACCTCCG
GTCCACAAAGTTCCCTTGTCCACTTCTCCACTGGCTAAGACTTCTGAACCTGCAGTTACACAGGTTGCTA
ACAGCAGCCCACAGACGAAGGCTGCAGCAGCTACAGCCTCTGCAGAGTCTTGTGATGATGACGACGACGA
TGAGAACGTGTGTCTGAGCAAGCCGGGCCAATTGTTCAGCGTCCATCCAGAAAGCCAAGCCATCGCACCT
GTCCCAGCCTCCAGCTCACCTGCACAGCTGTTCTCTGGTAACAGTGAGCGCCTGGAAATCAGCGAGTCTA
CCTCGGACACAGTGAGCCCGGCGCCGCCCTGCCACAACAACAGCGTTACTCCGAACCACAACGAACCTGA
AGAGAACCACTACGAGTCTCCGAATCAGAGCTTCGAGGTGGTTGAGAGTATGATGCAGTATGCAGAAATG
CCCTCTGTTCCTAACCTGAATGGTCAACCCACACAGTCTCTTCGCCCTGCCAACAGAGAGAGATCTGATG
AAAGCTCCTCCGAAGCTCCAGGATTCACCAGTTCTGCTAATTATCTTGCTAACGAGGGCTACAACCCCTC
TGCAGCTAGTTTTTCACCTGATCTGAAATCCCAGCAGAAATCGGAGAAAAACACGGGGACCTCTGTCTAC
CAATCAAATACCACTAAATACATTCTGGGTGCTGCAGGAGTCGGGGCCTGCGTGCTGCTGATGGCATGGA
GGTTTAGGAAAGACCCAGCTTTCTTGTACAAAGTTGGCATTATAAGAAAGCATTGCTTATCAATTTGTTG
CAACGAACAGGTCACTATCAGTCAAAATAAAATCATTATTTGCCATCCAGCTGATATCCCCTATAGTGAG
TCGTATTACATGGTCATAGCTGTTTCCTGGCAGCTCTGGCCCGTGTCTCAAAATCTCTGATGTTACATTG
CACAAGATAAAAATATATCATCATGAACAATAAAACTGTCTGCTTACATAAACAGTAATACAAGGGGTGT
TATGAGCCATATTCAACGGGAAACGTCGAGGCCGCGATTAAATTCCAACATGGATGCTGATTTATATGGG
TATAAATGGGCTCGCGATAATGTCGGGCAATCAGGTGCGACAATCTATCGCTTGTATGGGAAGCCCGATG
CGCCAGAGTTGTTTCTGAAACATGGCAAAGGTAGCGTTGCCAATGATGTTACAGATGAGATGGTCAGACT
AAACTGGCTGACGGAATTTATGCCTCTTCCGACCATCAAGCATTTTATCCGTACTCCTGATGATGCATGG
TTACTCACCACTGCGATCCCCGGAAAAACAGCATTCCAGGTATTAGAAGAATATCCTGATTCAGGTGAAA
ATATTGTTGATGCGCTGGCAGTGTTCCTGCGCCGGTTGCATTCGATTCCTGTTTGTAATTGTCCTTTTAA
CAGCGATCGCGTATTTCGTCTCGCTCAGGCGCAATCACGAATGAATAACGGTTTGGTTGATGCGAGTGAT
TTTGATGACGAGCGTAATGGCTGGCCTGTTGAACAAGTCTGGAAAGAAATGCATAAACTTTTGCCATTCT
CACCGGATTCAGTCGTCACTCATGGTGATTTCTCACTTGATAACCTTATTTTTGACGAGGGGAAATTAAT
AGGTTGTATTGATGTTGGACGAGTCGGAATCGCAGACCGATACCAGGATCTTGCCATCCTATGGAACTGC
CTCGGTGAGTTTTCTCCTTCATTACAGAAACGGCTTTTTCAAAAATATGGTATTGATAATCCTGATATGA
ATAAATTGCAGTTTCATTTGATGCTCGATGAGTTTTTCTAATCAGAATTGGTTAATTGGTTGTAACACTG
GCAGAGCATTACGCTGACTTGACGGGACGGCGCAAGCTCATGACCAAAATCCCTTAACGTGAGTTACGCG
TCGTTCCACTGAGCGTCAGACCCCGTAGAAAAGATCAAAGGATCTTCTTGAGATCCTTTTTTTCTGCGCG
TAATCTGCTGCTTGCAAACAAAAAAACCACCGCTACCAGCGGTGGTTTGTTTGCCGGATCAAGAGCTACC
AACTCTTTTTCCGAAGGTAACTGGCTTCAGCAGAGCGCAGATACCAAATACTGTTCTTCTAGTGTAGCCG
TAGTTAGGCCACCACTTCAAGAACTCTGTAGCACCGCCTACATACCTCGCTCTGCTAATCCTGTTACCAG
TGGCTGCTGCCAGTGGCGATAAGTCGTGTCTTACCGGGTTGGACTCAAGACGATAGTTACCGGATAAGGC
GCAGCGGTCGGGCTGAACGGGGGGTTCGTGCACACAGCCCAGCTTGGAGCGAACGACCTACACCGAACTG
AGATACCTACAGCGTGAGCTATGAGAAAGCGCCACGCTTCCCGAAGGGAGAAAGGCGGACAGGTATCCGG
TAAGCGGCAGGGTCGGAACAGGAGAGCGCACGAGGGAGCTTCCAGGGGGAAACGCCTGGTATCTTTATAG
TCCTGTCGGGTTTCGCCACCTCTGACTTGAGCGTCGATTTTTGTGATGCTCGTCAGGGGGGCGGAGCCTA
TGGAAAAACGCCAGCAACGCGGCCTTTTTACGGTTCCTGGCCTTTTGCTGGCCTTTTGCTCACATGTT
Features (pLannotate 1.2.2; 9 found; start..end, strand, type, name):
    121..213     +  CDS            lacI (fragment): lac repressor; lacI; The lac repressor binds to the lac operator to inhibit transcription in E. coli. This inhibition can be relieved by adding lactose or isopropyl-β-D-thiogalactopyranoside (IPTG).
    268..295     -  terminator     rrnB T2 terminator: transcription terminator T2 from the E. coli rrnB gene
    427..470     +  terminator     rrnB T1 terminator: Escherichia coli rrnB; transcription terminator T1 from the E. coli rrnB gene
    517..553     -  CDS            lacZα (fragment): LacZα fragment of β-galactosidase; lacZ fragment
    569..668     +  protein_bind   attL1: mutant version of attL; recombination site for the Gateway® LR reaction LR Clonase™
   2253..2352    -  protein_bind   attL2: mutant version of attL; recombination site for the Gateway® LR reaction LR Clonase™
   2370..2388    -  promoter       T7 promoter: promoter for bacteriophage T7 RNA polymerase
   2522..3331    +  CDS            KanR: aminoglycoside phosphotransferase; aph(3')-Ia; confers resistance to kanamycin in bacteria or G418 (Geneticin®) in eukaryotes
   3478..4066    +  rep_origin     ori: high-copy-number ColE1/pMB1/pBR322/pUC origin of replication
