[The description below was written by a language model from this plasmid's Addgene catalogue record and pLannotate feature annotations shown in this document.]
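Description:
pDONR221-MAVS(v1) is a Gateway entry clone built on the pDONR221 backbone, carrying the coding sequence of MAVS (variant 1) from the African turquoise killifish, Nothobranchius furzeri. The full sequenced plasmid is about 4.1 kb. It is maintained in E. coli through a high-copy ColE1/pUC-type origin of replication and selected with kanamycin via an aminoglycoside phosphotransferase (KanR) gene.

The roughly 1.6 kb insert sits between attL1 and attL2, the recombination sites produced when a PCR product or attB-flanked fragment is recombined into the donor vector. The annotation tool did not label the insert itself, but the unannotated interval between the two att sites matches the stated insert size. These attL sites allow the open reading frame to be moved directionally, by an LR Clonase reaction, into any compatible attR-containing destination vector. The rrnB T1 and T2 transcription terminators lie upstream of the cassette and insulate it from read-through transcription from the backbone, and a T7 promoter sits next to attL2, facing the insert. The short lacI and lacZα fragments called by the annotation are probably backbone remnants rather than functional genes. The entry vector itself has no promoter intended for expressing the insert in a host organism; expression depends on the destination vector chosen.

The depositor notes that this is a stopless entry clone, meaning the MAVS reading frame lacks a stop codon so that it can be fused in frame to C-terminal tags or reporters supplied by the destination vector. It was deposited in connection with work on tissue-specific protein aggregation and protein quality control in an aging vertebrate. The record does not state which destination vectors or downstream assays were used with it.
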