Addgene plasmid #166188: pDONR221-MAVS(v1)
Purpose: Gateway entry vector for N. furzeri MAVS
Depositing lab: Daniel Jarosz. Depositing organization: Stanford University. Publication: Tissue-specific landscape of protein aggregation and quality control in an aging vertebrate. Chen YR, Harel I, Singh PP, Ziv I, Moses E, Goshtchevsky U, Machado BE, Brunet A, Jarosz DF. Dev Cell. 2024 Jul 22;59(14):1892-1911.e13. doi: 10.1016/j.devcel.2024.04.014. Epub 2024 May 28. PubMed 38810654.
Backbone
  Vector backbone: pDONR221
  Vector type: Gateway Entry Vector
Growth in bacteria
  Bacterial resistance: Kanamycin, 50 μg/mL
  Growth temperature: 37°C
  Growth strain: DH5alpha
  Copy number: High Copy
Gene/Insert
  Gene/Insert name: MAVS(v1)
  Species: N. furzeri
  Insert size (bp): 1566
  Cloning method: Gateway Cloning
Terms and licenses: Academic/Nonprofit Terms; Industry Terms: Not Available to Industry
Depositor comments: Stopless entry clone. Please visit https://doi.org/10.1101/2022.02.26.482120 for bioRxiv preprint. Also see Harel and Chen et al. 2024 (https://doi.org/10.1016/j.celrep.2023.112787)
How to cite: pDONR221-MAVS(v1) was a gift from Daniel Jarosz (Addgene plasmid # 166188 ; http://n2t.net/addgene:166188 ; RRID:Addgene_166188)
