>Addgene plasmid #166188 | pDONR221-MAVS(v1) | depositor partial sequence | sequence record 322737 | insert sequence
ATGTCGTACGCCAGTGACAGACTTTGGGATGGATACGTGAGGCGGAACATGGGGATCATTGTTTCCAAAG
TGAAACCGACACAGATTATACCTTACCTTCCATGTCTGACTTTACACGACAGGGAAAATATTGAGGCCAA
ACGGGACTTTAGTGGGCACTACGAGGCCATGAAACTTCTTCTTGATTGTCTGAGACGAAGAGGAAATTGG
CCAGAGCAGTTCATTGCAGCCCTTGAGGAATGTGAACATAAAGAACTCGCATCTGAGGTCAGAAAGGAGT
ACAACACTCTGATGGGCGTCAACAATCCTAACCCCAGCTCCACCCCAACAACACTCATCAGAGCTCATGT
CCATCCAGCACCAGCTGCTGCTGTGGCTCCCCCAGTGGTACCTCCTCCAGCTAATCCAGAGCCAGCTCCC
CTGGCTCCCCCCACACATCAGCAAGCTGGCCAGGCTGAAGCCCTCTCCCCACCTGAACCGGTCCCTGAGC
CTTCACAGTCCACCCTGAATCAAGTTCCACTTCCTCCATCAACCCCTCCGCCTTCTCCCGAAGCCCCACG
GGAAGAGGTTCATGCTCCCCAGAATCTGAGTGAAAACTCTGAATCAGACATCCATGATGCCTCTGGAGAT
GCTCGCCTAACTCCAGGTGAGATGAGGTCAGGAAGCAAAGCTGTTGCTCCTCCTCAACACTACCCTCCTG
CTCCGGCCGTGAAAAGGGACACGTCCCGTTCCCCTGGTCTTCCTCAAACACAGCAGAGCCCATCCCCTTG
TCAGATTAACCCAGATTTAAACAACGGATCTTCTTCTCGTTCAATGACTCCAGAGAAGCTTCCGGTCCAG
GACACCGCACCTCCGGTCCACAAAGTTCCCTTGTCCACTTCTCCACTGGCTAAGACTTCTGAACCTGCAG
TTACACAGGTTGCTAACAGCAGCCCACAGACGAAGGCTGCAGCAGCTACAGCCTCTGCAGAGTCTTGTGA
TGATGACGACGACGATGAGAACGTGTGTCTGAGCAAGCCGGGCCAATTGTTCAGCGTCCATCCAGAAAGC
CAAGCCATCGCACCTGTCCCAGCCTCCAGCTCACCTGCACAGCTGTTCTCTGGTAACAGTGAGCGCCTGG
AAATCAGCGAGTCTACCTCGGACACAGTGAGCCCGGCGCCGCCCTGCCACAACAACAGCGTTACTCCGAA
CCACAACGAACCTGAAGAGAACCACTACGAGTCTCCGAATCAGAGCTTCGAGGTGGTTGAGAGTATGATG
CAGTATGCAGAAATGCCCTCTGTTCCTAACCTGAATGGTCAACCCACACAGTCTCTTCGCCCTGCCAACA
GAGAGAGATCTGATGAAAGCTCCTCCGAAGCTCCAGGATTCACCAGTTCTGCTAATTATCTTGCTAACGA
GGGCTACAACCCCTCTGCAGCTAGTTTTTCACCTGATCTGAAATCCCAGCAGAAATCGGAGAAAAACACG
GGGACCTCTGTCTACCAATCAAATACCACTAAATACATTCTGGGTGCTGCAGGAGTCGGGGCCTGCGTGC
TGCTGATGGCATGGAGGTTTAGGAAA
